Addgene plasmid #228682: pMY.003
Purpose: pPGK1 Promoter for yeast expression with Nterminal tag
Depositing lab: Chen Davidovich. Depositing organization: Monash University. Publication: Modular cloning of multigene vectors for the baculovirus system and yeast. Lai Z, Flanigan SF, Boudes M, Davidovich C. J Mol Biol. 2025 Jan 13:168943. doi: 10.1016/j.jmb.2025.168943. PubMed 39814169.
Backbone
  Vector backbone: pYTK001
  Vector type: Yeast Expression
Growth in bacteria
  Bacterial resistance: Chloramphenicol, 25 μg/mL
  Growth temperature: 37°C
  Growth strain: DH5alpha
  Copy number: High Copy
Gene/Insert
  Gene/Insert name: pPGK1
  Species: S. cerevisiae (budding yeast)
  Mutation: WT
  Cloning method: Restriction Enzyme; 5′ cloning site Unknown (unknown if destroyed)
Terms and licenses: Academic/Nonprofit Terms; Industry Terms: Not Available to Industry
How to cite: pMY.003 was a gift from Chen Davidovich (Addgene plasmid # 228682 ; http://n2t.net/addgene:228682 ; RRID:Addgene_228682)
