[The description below was written by a language model from this plasmid's Addgene catalogue record and pLannotate feature annotations shown in this document.]
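Description:
pMY.003 is a small (about 2.4 kb) part-storage plasmid built on the pYTK001 entry backbone of the yeast modular cloning toolkit. It carries the wild-type Saccharomyces cerevisiae PGK1 promoter as a reusable promoter module. Although catalogued as a yeast expression vector, the annotated features are purely bacterial. They comprise a high-copy ColE1/pUC-type origin of replication and a chloramphenicol acetyltransferase (cat) gene, which is driven by its native promoter and followed by the phage lambda t0 terminator. No yeast origin, centromere or auxotrophic marker is annotated. The plasmid therefore appears to be propagated and selected only in E. coli under chloramphenicol, rather than maintained in yeast itself.

The payload is pPGK1, the promoter of the yeast phosphoglycerate kinase gene, which is commonly used as a strong constitutive promoter. The automated feature table did not annotate this insert. It presumably lies in the unannotated stretch of roughly 700 nt before the terminator, but the record does not give its coordinates or the flanking cloning sites. The stated purpose is to drive yeast expression in a format compatible with an N-terminal tag, which suggests the part is designed to be joined upstream of a tag module rather than directly to a coding sequence. The specific junctions or overhangs are not recorded.

The associated work concerns modular assembly of multigene vectors for baculovirus and yeast systems. In that context, pMY.003 serves as a promoter building block to be combined with tag, coding sequence and terminator parts into transcription units for protein expression in budding yeast.
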