Features (pLannotate 1.2.2; 4 found; start..end, strand, type, name):
    733..767     -  terminator     lambda t0 terminator: minimal transcription terminator from phage lambda (Scholtissek and Grosse, 1987)
    841..1497    -  CDS            cat: CAT_ECOLX - Experimental evidence at protein level: Swiss-Prot protein existence level 1. This enzyme is an effector of chloramphenicol resistance in bacteria. From Escherichia coli. This protein is used as a marker in many commonly used cloning vectors, such as pACYC184.
   1498..1595    -  promoter       cat promoter: promoter of the E. coli cat gene encoding chloramphenicol acetyltransferase
   1679..2267    +  rep_origin     ori: high-copy-number ColE1/pMB1/pBR322/pUC origin of replication
>Addgene plasmid #228682 | pMY.003 | addgene full sequence | sequence record 456174 | Addgene NGS Result
TCGGTCTCAAACGGTGAGTAAGGAAAGAGTGAGGAACTATCGCATACCTGCATTTAAAGATGCCGATTTG
GGCGCGAATCCTTTATTTTGGCTTCACCCTCATACTATTATCAGGGCCAGAAAAAGGAAGTGTTTCCCTC
CTTCTTGAATTGATGTTACCCTCATAAAGCACGTGGCCTCTTATCGAGAAAGAAATTACCGTCGCTCGTG
ATTTGTTTGCAAAAAGAACAAAACTGAAAAAACCCAGACACGCTCGACTTCCTGTCATCCTATTGATTGC
AGCTTCCAATTTCGTCACACAACAAGGTCCTAGCGACGGCTCACAGGTTTTGTAACAAGCAATCGAAGGT
TCTGGAATGGCGGGAAAGGGTTTAGTACCACATGCTATGATGCCCACTGTGATCTCCAGAGCAAAGTTCG
TTCGATCGTACTGTTACTCTCTCTCTTTCAAACAGAATTGTCCGAATCGTGTGACAACAACAGCCTGTTC
TCACACACTCTTTTCTTCTAACCAAGGGGGTGGTTTAGTTTAGTAGAACCTCGTGAAACTTACATTTACA
TATATATAAACTTGCATAAATTGGTCAATGCAAGAAATACATATTTGGTCTTTTCTAATTCGTAGTTTTT
CAAGTTCTTAGATGCTTTCTTTTTCTCTTTTTTACAGATCATCAAGGAAGTAATTATCTACTTTTTACAA
CAAATATAAAACATCAAGATGAGACCAGACCAATAAAAAACGCCCGGCGGCAACCGAGCGTTCTGAACAA
ATCCAGATGGAGTTCTGAGGTCATTACTGGATCTATCAACAGGAGTCCAAGCGAGCTCGATATCAAATTA
CGCCCCGCCCTGCCACTCATCGCAGTACTGTTGTAATTCATTAAGCATTCTGCCGACATGGAAGCCATCA
CAAACGGCATGATGAACCTGAATCGCCAGCGGCATCAGCACCTTGTCGCCTTGCGTATAATATTTGCCCA
TGGTGAAAACGGGGGCGAAGAAGTTGTCCATATTGGCCACGTTTAAATCAAAACTGGTGAAACTCACCCA
GGGATTGGCTGAAACGAAAAACATATTCTCAATAAACCCTTTAGGGAAATAGGCCAGGTTTTCACCGTAA
CACGCCACATCTTGCGAATATATGTGTAGAAACTGCCGGAAATCGTCGTGGTATTCACTCCAGAGCGATG
AAAACGTTTCAGTTTGCTCATGGAAAACGGTGTAACAAGGGTGAACACTATCCCATATCACCAGCTCACC
GTCTTTCATTGCCATACGAAATTCCGGATGAGCATTCATCAGGCGGGCAAGAATGTGAATAAAGGCCGGA
TAAAACTTGTGCTTATTTTTCTTTACGGTCTTTAAAAAGGCCGTAATATCCAGCTGAACGGTCTGGTTAT
AGGTACATTGAGCAACTGACTGAAATGCCTCAAAATGTTCTTTACGATGCCATTGGGATATATCAACGGT
GGTATATCCAGTGATTTTTTTCTCCATTTTAGCTTCCTTAGCTCCTGAAAATCTCGATAACTCAAAAAAT
ACGCCCGGTAGTGATCTTATTTCATTATGGTGAAAGTTGGAACCTCTTACGTGCCCGATCAATCATGACC
AAAATCCCTTAACGTGAGTTTTCGTTCCACTGAGCGTCAGACCCCGTAGAAAAGATCAAAGGATCTTCTT
GAGATCCTTTTTTTCTGCGCGTAATCTGCTGCTTGCAAACAAAAAAACCACCGCTACCAGCGGTGGTTTG
TTTGCCGGATCAAGAGCTACCAACTCTTTTTCCGAAGGTAACTGGCTTCAGCAGAGCGCAGATACCAAAT
ACTGTTCTTCTAGTGTAGCCGTAGTTAGGCCACCACTTCAAGAACTCTGTAGCACCGCCTACATACCTCG
CTCTGCTAATCCTGTTACCAGTGGCTGCTGCCAGTGGCGATAAGTCGTGTCTTACCGGGTTGGACTCAAG
ACGATAGTTACCGGATAAGGCGCAGCGGTCGGGCTGAACGGGGGGTTCGTGCACACAGCCCAGCTTGGAG
CGAACGACCTACACCGAACTGAGATACCTACAGCGTGAGCTATGAGAAAGCGCCACGCTTCCCGAAGGGA
GAAAGGCGGACAGGTATCCGGTAAGCGGCAGGGTCGGAACAGGAGAGCGCACGAGGGAGCTTCCAGGGGG
AAACGCCTGGTATCTTTATAGTCCTGTCGGGTTTCGCCACCTCTGACTTGAGCGTCGATTTTTGTGATGC
TCGTCAGGGGGGCGGAGCCTATGGAAAAACGCCAGCAACGCGGCCTTTTTACGGTTCCTGGCCTTTTGCT
GGCCTTTTGCTCACATGTTCTTTCCTGCGTTATCCCCTGATTCTGTGGATAACCGTAG
